>Addgene plasmid #1344 | pcDNA3-dnCDK5 | addgene partial sequence | sequence record 16418 | 1344 with GFP-R
TTTACTGGATCCGGGCGGACAGAAGTCGGAGAAGTAGGGGTGCTGCAGGGCCTCTTCTGCTGAGATACGC
TGGACAGGGTTACACTTCAGAAGGTTCTGCAGCAGATCCCTCCCTGTGGCATTGAGTTTGGGCACGACGT
TCACCAGGGATGTTGTGGCCGGGTACATCGGATAGGGCTTATAGTCTGGCAGCTTGGTCATAGAGGGCCA
CTGCTCCTCGGTGGGCGTCCCCAGCAGTCGGAAGATCCTCTTCAACTGGTCATCGACATCATTGCCGGGA
AAAAGAGGCCGCCCAGCATTGGCCAGCTCTGCAAAGATGCAGCCGGCTGACCACATGTCGATGGACGTGG
AGTACAGCTTGGCCCCAAAGAGGACATCCGGTGGGCGGTACCACAGTGTGACCACCTCAGCTGAGTAACA
GCGGACGGGAATCCCAAAGGCTCGAGCCAGGCCAAAATTAGCCAATTTCAGCTCCCCATTCCTGTTTATT
AGCAGGTTCTGGGGCTTCAGGTCCCTGTGTAGCACATTGCGGCTATGACAGAATCCCAGCCCTTTTAGTA
GCTGGAAGAGGAATGACTTTACAATCTCAGGATCGAGGTCACCATTGCAACTGTCAAAATACTTCTTCAG
GTCCTGGTCACAGAATTCAAAAACCAAAGTCAGCTTCTTGTCGCTGTGCAGGACGTCATGAAGCCTGACG
ATGTTCTTGTGCTTCAGCTCCTTGAGTAGGCAGATCTCCCGGAGGGCGGAACTCGGCACACCCTCATCAT
CGTCATCCAGCCTCACCCGTTTCAGAGCCACGATCTCATGAGTCTCCCGGTTTTTGGCCTTGAACACAGT
TCCGTAGTGCCTTCCCCAATCTTTTCCAGTTTCTCGTATTTCTGCATGGATCCNAGCTCGGTACCAAG
