>Addgene plasmid #1344 | pcDNA3-dnCDK5 | addgene partial sequence | sequence record 16419 | 1344 with CMV-F
ATTAGCGAGCTCTCTGGCTACTAGAGAACCCACTGCTTACTGGCTTATCGAAATTAATACGACTCACTAT
AGGGAGACCCAAGCTTGGTACCGAGCTCGGATCCATGCAGAAATACGAGAAACTGGAAAAGATTGGGGAA
GGCACCTACGGAACTGTGTTCAAGGCCAAAAACCGGGAGACTCATGAGATCGTGGCTCTGAAACGGGTGA
GGCTGGATGACGATGATGAGGGTGTGCCGAGTTCCGCCCTCCGGGAGATCTGCCTACTCAAGGAGCTGAA
GCACAAGAACATCGTCAGGCTTCATGACGTCCTGCACAGCGACAAGAAGCTGACTTTGGTTTTTGAATTC
TGTGACCAGGACCTGAAGAAGTATTTTGACAGTTGCAATGGTGACCTCGATCCTGAGATTGTAAAGTCAT
TCCTCTTCCAGCTACTAAAAGGGCTGGGATTCTGTCATAGCCGCAATGTGCTACACAGGGACCTGAAGCC
CCAGAACCTGCTAATAAACAGGAATGGGGAGCTGAAATTGGCTAATTTTGGCCTGGCTCGAGCCTTTGGG
ATTCCCGTCCGCTGTTACTCAGCTGAGGTGGTCACACTGTGGTACCGCCNCNNGAATGNCTCTCTTGGGG
GCCCANGCTGTACTCCNGTNCCATCGCTNGNGGTCNGCCGGCTGCTTCTTTGCAANCTGGCCATGCTGGG
CGGCCTCTTTTTCCGGCATGATGTCNATGACANTGAGAGACTCCGNTGTGGGANCCACNAGAGNTGGCCT
TNGACAGTGCAAATNANCCTTCGNGNCCGCNACTCCTGNGACTCTGCAATCAGCC
