[The description below was written by a language model from this plasmid's Addgene catalogue record.]
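Description:
pcDNA3-dnCDK5 is a mammalian expression plasmid built on the Invitrogen pcDNA backbone (about 5.4 kb without insert) and carrying a dominant-negative form of human cyclin-dependent kinase 5 (CDK5). It is maintained in E. coli as a high-copy plasmid under ampicillin selection. The record does not list the promoter or other backbone features. pcDNA3-family vectors generally drive the insert from the CMV immediate-early promoter, with a flanking T7 promoter site, which is consistent with T7 being listed as the 5′ sequencing primer. No feature table is provided to confirm these elements or any mammalian selection marker.

The insert is roughly 845 bp of CDK5 coding sequence bearing the D144N substitution. This mutation changes a conserved aspartate in the kinase catalytic region, yielding a catalytically inactive protein. Such a protein is described as dominant negative because it can still associate with CDK5 partners and thereby interfere with the endogenous kinase. The catalogue entry lists a GFP tag at the C terminus, described as located on the backbone, which would allow transfected cells to be identified by fluorescence, although the plasmid name itself does not reflect this fusion. The fragment was introduced by restriction cloning with BamHI at the 5′ end, and the 3′ cloning site is not recorded.

The construct is suited to transient or stable transfection of mammalian cells to suppress CDK5 activity, typically alongside wild-type CDK5 as a comparison, in studies of the kinase's cellular functions.
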