Addgene plasmid #1344: pcDNA3-dnCDK5
Depositing lab: Li-Huei Tsai.
Backbone
  Vector backbone: pcDNA
  Backbone manufacturer: Invitrogen
  Backbone size w/o insert (bp): 5400
  Vector type: Mammalian Expression
Growth in bacteria
  Bacterial resistance: Ampicillin, 100 μg/mL
  Growth temperature: 37°C
  Growth strain: DH5alpha
  Copy number: High Copy
Gene/Insert
  Gene/Insert name: dnCDK5 (alt names: dominant negative cdk5; CDK5)
  Species: H. sapiens (human)
  Insert size (bp): 845
  Mutation: D144N
  Entrez Gene: CDK5 (a.k.a. LIS7, PSSALRE)
  Tag / fusion protein: GFP (C terminal on backbone)
  Cloning method: Restriction Enzyme; 5′ cloning site BamHI (not destroyed); 3′ cloning site ? (not destroyed)
  Sequencing primers: 5′ T7
Terms and licenses: Academic/Nonprofit Terms; Industry Terms: Not Available to Industry
How to cite: pcDNA3-dnCDK5 was a gift from Li-Huei Tsai (Addgene plasmid # 1344 ; http://n2t.net/addgene:1344 ; RRID:Addgene_1344)
